Addgene plasmid #216694: pFP5290 ss-FIREmate-HA- KDEL-IVS-IRES- ss-SBP-mApple- FIREtag-GPI
Purpose: Synchronize trafficking of GPI-AP from the ER (RUCH system)
Depositing lab: Franck Perez. Depositing organization: Institut Curie. Publication: A fluorogenic chemically induced dimerization technology for controlling, imaging and sensing protein proximity. Bottone S, Joliot O, Cakil ZV, El Hajji L, Rakotoarison LM, Boncompain G, Perez F, Gautier A. Nat Methods. 2023 Aug 28. doi: 10.1038/s41592-023-01988-8. PubMed 37640938.
Backbone
  Vector backbone: pIRES_neo3
  Backbone manufacturer: Clontech
  Total vector size (bp): 6005
  Vector type: Mammalian Expression
Growth in bacteria
  Bacterial resistance: Ampicillin, 100 μg/mL
  Growth temperature: 37°C
  Growth strain: DH5alpha
  Copy number: High Copy
Gene/Insert 1
  Gene/Insert name: FIREmate-KDEL
  Insert size (bp): 528
  Promoter: CMV
  Cloning method: Restriction Enzyme; 5′ cloning site AgeI (not destroyed); 3′ cloning site NotI (not destroyed)
  Sequencing primers: 5′ T7_forward
Gene/Insert 2
  Gene/Insert name: SBP-mApple-FIREtag-GPI
  Insert size (bp): 1164
  Promoter: CMV
  Tag / fusion protein: IL2 signal sequence (N terminal on insert); Streptavidin Binding Protein (SBP) (N terminal on insert); mApple (N terminal on insert); FIREtag (N terminal on insert)
  Cloning method: Restriction Enzyme; 5′ cloning site AscI (not destroyed); 3′ cloning site XhoI (not destroyed)
  Sequencing primers: 5′ IRES-F
Terms and licenses: Academic/Nonprofit Terms; Industry Terms: Not Available to Industry
How to cite: pFP5290 ss-FIREmate-HA- KDEL-IVS-IRES- ss-SBP-mApple- FIREtag-GPI was a gift from Franck Perez (Addgene plasmid # 216694 ; http://n2t.net/addgene:216694 ; RRID:Addgene_216694)
