[The description below was written by a language model from this plasmid's Addgene catalogue record and pLannotate feature annotations shown in this document.]
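Description:
pFP5290 ss-FIREmate-HA-KDEL-IVS-IRES-ss-SBP-mApple-FIREtag-GPI is a roughly 6 kb mammalian expression plasmid built on the pIRES_neo3 backbone. It is propagated in E. coli through a high-copy ColE1/pUC-type origin and selected with ampicillin (AmpR, β-lactamase). No neomycin resistance cassette appears in the feature table, which is consistent with the second cistron of the parental vector having been replaced by the cargo; no mammalian selection marker is recorded.

A single CMV enhancer/promoter drives a bicistronic transcript that ends in an SV40 polyadenylation signal. The first cistron encodes FIREmate, annotated as a large Y-FAST fragment. According to the construct name it carries a signal sequence, an HA tag and a C-terminal KDEL motif, which would retain it in the lumen of the endoplasmic reticulum as a "hook". A chimeric intron (IVS) and an EMCV IRES follow, allowing cap-independent translation of the second cistron from the same message. That cistron is the reporter: an IL-2 signal sequence, streptavidin-binding peptide, the red fluorescent protein mApple, the short FIREtag (a small Y-FAST-derived fragment) and a CD59-derived segment that supplies the GPI-anchoring signal.

FIREmate and FIREtag are complementary halves of a fluorogenic, chemically induced dimerization system. Their small-molecule-dependent association is presumably what holds the GPI-anchored cargo on the ER hook, so that controlling the interaction releases the cargo as a synchronized wave; the record does not detail this mechanism. The stated purpose is synchronizing trafficking of GPI-anchored proteins from the ER (the RUCH system), with mApple allowing the cargo to be followed by imaging.
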