Features (pLannotate 1.2.2; 22 found; start..end, strand, type, name):
     28..80      -  misc_feature   bom (fragment): basis of mobility region from pBR322
    235..614     +  enhancer       CMV enhancer: human cytomegalovirus immediate early enhancer
    615..818     +  promoter       CMV promoter: human cytomegalovirus (CMV) immediate early promoter
    814..847     +  LTR            5' LTR (truncated) (fragment): truncated 5' long terminal repeat (LTR) from HIV-1
    863..881     +  promoter       T7 promoter: promoter for bacteriophage T7 RNA polymerase
   1077..1417    +  CDS            Y-FAST (fragment): small protein tag, derived from photoactive yellow protein, that allows in vivo fluorescent labeling by addition of a cell-permeant fluorogen (Plamont et al., 2016)
   1550..1779    +  intron         chimeric intron: chimera between introns from adenovirus and immunoglobulin heavy chain genes
   1962..2424    +  misc_feature   IRES: internal ribosome entry site (IRES) of the encephalomyocarditis virus (EMCV)
   2451..2509    +  sig_peptide    IL-2 signal sequence: human interleukin-2 signal sequence
   2631..3335    +  CDS            mApple: mApple is a basic (constitutively fluorescent) red fluorescent protein published in 2008, derived from Discosoma sp.. It is reported to be a rapidly-maturing monomer with high acid sensitivity.
   3354..3389    +  CDS            Y-FAST (fragment): small protein tag, derived from photoactive yellow protein, that allows in vivo fluorescent labeling by addition of a cell-permeant fluorogen (Plamont et al., 2016)
   3408..3494    +  CDS            CD59 (fragment): CD59_HUMAN - Also known as MIC11, MIN1, MIN2, MIN3, MSK21. Experimental evidence at protein level: Swiss-Prot protein existence level 1. The soluble form from urine retains its specific complement binding activity, but exhibits greatly reduced ability to inhibit MAC assembly on cell membranes. From Homo sapiens (Human).
   3532..3616    +  CDS            large T antigen (fragment): large T antigen from SV40 (simian virus 40)
   3639..3760    +  polyA_signal   SV40 poly(A) signal: SV40 polyadenylation signal
   3771..3822    +  polyA_signal   SV40 poly(A) signal (fragment): SV40 polyadenylation signal
   3886..3902    -  protein_bind   lac operator: The lac repressor binds to the lac operator to inhibit transcription in E. coli. This inhibition can be relieved by adding lactose or isopropyl-β-D-thiogalactopyranoside (IPTG). lac repressor encoded by lacI
   3910..3940    -  promoter       lac promoter: promoter for the E. coli lac operon
   3955..3976    -  protein_bind   CAP binding site: CAP binding activates transcription in the presence of cAMP. E. coli catabolite activator protein
   3989..4081    -  CDS            lacI (fragment): lac repressor; lacI; The lac repressor binds to the lac operator to inhibit transcription in E. coli. This inhibition can be relieved by adding lactose or isopropyl-β-D-thiogalactopyranoside (IPTG).
   4264..4852    -  rep_origin     ori: high-copy-number ColE1/pMB1/pBR322/pUC origin of replication
   5023..5883    -  CDS            AmpR: β-lactamase; bla; confers resistance to ampicillin, carbenicillin, and related antibiotics
   5884..5988    -  promoter       AmpR promoter: bla
>Addgene plasmid #216694 | pFP5290 ss-FIREmate-HA- KDEL-IVS-IRES- ss-SBP-mApple- FIREtag-GPI | addgene full sequence | sequence record 429708 | Addgene NGS Result
GACGGATCGGGAGATCTCCCGATCCCCTATGGTGCACTCTCAGTACAATCTGCTCTGATGCCGCATAGTT
AAGCCAGTATCTGCTCCCTGCTTGTGTGTTGGAGGTCGCTGAGTAGTGCGCGAGCAAAATTTAAGCTACA
ACAAGGCAAGGCTTGACCGACAATTGCATGAAGAATCTGCTTAGGGTTAGGCGTTTTGCGCTGCTTCGCG
ATGTACGGGCCAGATATACGCGTTGACATTGATTATTGACTAGTTATTAATAGTAATCAATTACGGGGTC
ATTAGTTCATAGCCCATATATGGAGTTCCGCGTTACATAACTTACGGTAAATGGCCCGCCTGGCTGACCG
CCCAACGACCCCCGCCCATTGACGTCAATAATGACGTATGTTCCCATAGTAACGCCAATAGGGACTTTCC
ATTGACGTCAATGGGTGGAGTATTTACGGTAAACTGCCCACTTGGCAGTACATCAAGTGTATCATATGCC
AAGTACGCCCCCTATTGACGTCAATGACGGTAAATGGCCCGCCTGGCATTATGCCCAGTACATGACCTTA
TGGGACTTTCCTACTTGGCAGTACATCTACGTATTAGTCATCGCTATTACCATGGTGATGCGGTTTTGGC
AGTACATCAATGGGCGTGGATAGCGGTTTGACTCACGGGGATTTCCAAGTCTCCACCCCATTGACGTCAA
TGGGAGTTTGTTTTGGCACCAAAATCAACGGGACTTTCCAAAATGTCGTAACAACTCCGCCCCATTGACG
CAAATGGGCGGTAGGCGTGTACGGTGGGAGGTCTATATAAGCAGAGCTCTCTGGCTAACTAGAGAACCCA
CTGCTTACTGGCTTATCGAAATTAATACGACTCACTATAGGGAGACCCAAGCTTGGTACCGAGCTCGGAT
CGATATCTGCGGCCTAGCTAGCGCTTAAGGCCTGTTAACCGGTATGGATGTATGCGTCCGTCTTGCCCTG
TGGCTCCTCTGGGGACTCCTCCTGCACCAGGGCCAGAGCCTCAGCCATAGTCACAGTGAGAAGGCGACAG
GAACCAGCTCGGGCGCCGGTTTAAACGAGCATGTTGCCTTTGGCAGTGAGGACATCGAGAACACTCTGGC
CAATATGGACGACGAACAACTGGATAGGTTGGCCTTTGGCGTAATTCAGCTCGATGGTGACGGGAATATC
CTGCTGTACAATGCTGCTGAAGGGGACATCACTGGCAGAGATCCCAAACAGGTGATTGGGAAGAACTTCT
TCAAGGATGTTGCACCTGGAACGGATACTCCCGAGTTTTACGGCAAATTCAAGGAAGGCGCAGCGTCAGG
GAATCTGAACACCATGTTCGAATGGACGATACCGACAAGCAGGGGACCAACCAAGGTCAAGGTGCACTTG
AAGAAAGCCCTTTCCGGAGGTGGCGGAAGTTATCCTTATGACGTACCAGACTACGCACTCGGACCGAAAG
ATGAACTGTGAGCGGCCGCATAGATAACTGATCCAGTGTGCTGGAATTAATTCGCTGTCTGCGAGGGCCA
GCTGTTGGGGTGAGTACTCCCTCTCAAAAGCGGGCATGACTTCTGCGCTAAGATTGTCAGTTTCCAAAAA
CGAGGAGGATTTGATATTCACCTGGCCCGCGGTGATGCCTTTGAGGGTGGCCGCGTCCATCTGGTCAGAA
AAGACAATCTTTTTGTTGTCAAGCTTGAGGTGTGGCAGGCTTGAGATCTGGCCATACACTTGAGTGACAA
TGACATCCACTTTGCCTTTCTCTCCACAGGTGTCCACTCCCAGGTCCAACTGCAGGTCGAGCATGCATCT
AGGGCGGCCAATTCCGCCCCTCTCCCCCCCCCCCTCTCCCTCCCCCCCCCCTAACGTTACTGGCCGAAGC
CGCTTGGAATAAGGCCGGTGTGCGTTTGTCTATATGTTATTTTCCACCATATTGCCGTCTTTTGGCAATG
TGAGGGCCCGGAAACCTGGCCCTGTCTTCTTGACGAGCATTCCTAGGGGTCTTTCCCCTCTCGCCAAAGG
AATGCAAGGTCTGTTGAATGTCGTGAAGGAAGCAGTTCCTCTGGAAGCTTCTTGAAGACAAACAACGTCT
GTAGCGACCCTTTGCAGGCAGCGGAACCCCCCACCTGGCGACAGGTGCCTCTGCGGCCAAAAGCCACGTG
TATAAGATACACCTGCAAAGGCGGCACAACCCCAGTGCCACGTTGTGAGTTGGATAGTTGTGGAAAGAGT
CAAATGGCTCTCCTCAAGCGTATTCAACAAGGGGCTGAAGGATGCCCAGAAGGTACCCCATTGTATGGGA
TCTGATCTGGGGCCTCGGTGCACATGCTTTACATGTGTTTAGTCGAGGTTAAAAAAACGTCTAGGCCCCC
CGAACCACGGGGACGTGGTTTTCCTTTGAAAAACACGATGATAAGCTTGCCACAACCCGGGAGGCGCGCC
ATGTACAGGATGCAACTCCTGTCTTGCATTGCACTAAGTCTTGCACTTGTCACGAATTCCGACGAGAAGA
CCACTGGTTGGCGAGGTGGACACGTTGTTGAAGGACTGGCTGGGGAACTTGAACAACTTCGTGCACGACT
GGAGCATCACCCACAAGGTCAACGTGAACCACCTGCAGGTGTGAGCAAGGGCGAGGAGAATAACATGGCC
ATCATCAAGGAGTTCATGCGCTTCAAGGTGCACATGGAGGGCTCCGTGAACGGCCACGAGTTCGAGATCG
AGGGCGAGGGCGAGGGCCGCCCCTACGAGGCCTTTCAGACCGCTAAGCTGAAGGTGACCAAGGGTGGCCC
CCTGCCCTTCGCCTGGGACATCCTGTCCCCTCAGTTCATGTACGGCTCCAAGGTCTACATTAAGCACCCA
GCCGACATCCCCGACTACTTCAAGCTGTCCTTCCCCGAGGGCTTCAGGTGGGAGCGCGTGATGAACTTCG
AGGACGGCGGCATTATTCACGTTAACCAGGACTCCTCCCTGCAGGACGGCGTGTTCATCTACAAGGTGAA
GCTGCGCGGCACCAACTTCCCCTCCGACGGCCCCGTAATGCAGAAGAAGACCATGGGCTGGGAGGCCTCC
GAGGAGCGGATGTACCCCGAGGACGGCGCCCTGAAGAGCGAGATCAAGAAGAGGCTGAAGCTGAAGGACG
GCGGCCACTACGCCGCCGAGGTCAAGACCACCTACAAGGCCAAGAAGCCCGTGCAGCTGCCCGGCGCCTA
CATCGTCGACATCAAGTTGGACATCGTGTCCCACAACGAGGACTACACCATCGTGGAACAGTACGAACGC
GCCGAGGGCCGCCACTCCACCGGCGGCATGGACGAGCTGTACAAGGGCCGGCCAGGCGGCGGCTCCGGTG
ACAGATATTGGGTCTTTGTGAAACGGGTGGGAGGTGGATCACGTACGCTGGAAAATGGCGGAACCTCTCT
GTCTGAAAAAACTGTGCTGCTGCTGGTGACTCCCTTTCTGGCCGCTGCTTGGTCCCTCCACCCATGAGGC
CTCGAGGGCCAATTAATTAACTCTAGATAACTGATCATAATCAGCCATACCACATTTGTAGAGGTTTTAC
TTGCTTTAAAAAACCTCCCACACCTCCCCCTGAACCTGAAACATAAAATGAATGCAATTGTTGTTGTTAA
CTTGTTTATTGCAGCTTATAATGGTTACAAATAAAGCAATAGCATCACAAATTTCACAAATAAAGCATTT
TTTTCACTGCATTCTAGTTGTGGTTTGTCCAAACTCATCAATGTATCTTAACGCGTCGAGTGCATTCTAG
TTGTGGTTTGTCCAAACTCATCAATGTATCTTATCATGTCTGTATACCGTCGACCTCTAGCTAGAGCTTG
GCGTAATCATGGTCATAGCTGTTTCCTGTGTGAAATTGTTATCCGCTCACAATTCCACACAACATACGAG
CCGGAAGCATAAAGTGTAAAGCCTGGGGTGCCTAATGAGTGAGCTAACTCACATTAATTGCGTTGCGCTC
ACTGCCCGCTTTCCAGTCGGGAAACCTGTCGTGCCAGCTGCATTAATGAATCGGCCAACGCGCGGGGAGA
GGCGGTTTGCGTATTGGGCGCTCTTCCGCTTCCTCGCTCACTGACTCGCTGCGCTCGGTCGTTCGGCTGC
GGCGAGCGGTATCAGCTCACTCAAAGGCGGTAATACGGTTATCCACAGAATCAGGGGATAACGCAGGAAA
GAACATGTGAGCAAAAGGCCAGCAAAAGGCCAGGAACCGTAAAAAGGCCGCGTTGCTGGCGTTTTTCCAT
AGGCTCCGCCCCCCTGACGAGCATCACAAAAATCGACGCTCAAGTCAGAGGTGGCGAAACCCGACAGGAC
TATAAAGATACCAGGCGTTTCCCCCTGGAAGCTCCCTCGTGCGCTCTCCTGTTCCGACCCTGCCGCTTAC
CGGATACCTGTCCGCCTTTCTCCCTTCGGGAAGCGTGGCGCTTTCTCATAGCTCACGCTGTAGGTATCTC
AGTTCGGTGTAGGTCGTTCGCTCCAAGCTGGGCTGTGTGCACGAACCCCCCGTTCAGCCCGACCGCTGCG
CCTTATCCGGTAACTATCGTCTTGAGTCCAACCCGGTAAGACACGACTTATCGCCACTGGCAGCAGCCAC
TGGTAACAGGATTAGCAGAGCGAGGTATGTAGGCGGTGCTACAGAGTTCTTGAAGTGGTGGCCTAACTAC
GGCTACACTAGAAGAACAGTATTTGGTATCTGCGCTCTGCTGAAGCCAGTTACCTTCGGAAAAAGAGTTG
GTAGCTCTTGATCCGGCAAACAAACCACCGCTGGTAGCGGTGGTTTTTTTGTTTGCAAGCAGCAGATTAC
GCGCAGAAAAAAAGGATCTCAAGAAGATCCTTTGATCTTTTCTACGGGGTCTGACGCTCAGTGGAACGAA
AACTCACGTTAAGGGATTTTGGTCATGAGATTATCAAAAAGGATCTTCACCTAGATCCTTTTAAATTAAA
AATGAAGTTTTAAATCAATCTAAAGTATATATGAGTAAACTTGGTCTGACAGTTACCAATGCTTAATCAG
TGAGGCACCTATCTCAGCGATCTGTCTATTTCGTTCATCCATAGTTGCCTGACTCCCCGTCGTGTAGATA
ACTACGATACGGGAGGGCTTACCATCTGGCCCCAGTGCTGCAATGATACCGCGAGACCCACGCTCACCGG
CTCCAGATTTATCAGCAATAAACCAGCCAGCCGGAAGGGCCGAGCGCAGAAGTGGTCCTGCAACTTTATC
CGCCTCCATCCAGTCTATTAATTGTTGCCGGGAAGCTAGAGTAAGTAGTTCGCCAGTTAATAGTTTGCGC
AACGTTGTTGCCATTGCTACAGGCATCGTGGTGTCACGCTCGTCGTTTGGTATGGCTTCATTCAGCTCCG
GTTCCCAACGATCAAGGCGAGTTACATGATCCCCCATGTTGTGCAAAAAAGCGGTTAGCTCCTTCGGTCC
TCCGATCGTTGTCAGAAGTAAGTTGGCCGCAGTGTTATCACTCATGGTTATGGCAGCACTGCATAATTCT
CTTACTGTCATGCCATCCGTAAGATGCTTTTCTGTGACTGGTGAGTACTCAACCAAGTCATTCTGAGAAT
AGTGTATGCGGCGACCGAGTTGCTCTTGCCCGGCGTCAATACGGGATAATACCGCGCCACATAGCAGAAC
TTTAAAAGTGCTCATCATTGGAAAACGTTCTTCGGGGCGAAAACTCTCAAGGATCTTACCGCTGTTGAGA
TCCAGTTCGATGTAACCCACTCGTGCACCCAACTGATCTTCAGCATCTTTTACTTTCACCAGCGTTTCTG
GGTGAGCAAAAACAGGAAGGCAAAATGCCGCAAAAAAGGGAATAAGGGCGACACGGAAATGTTGAATACT
CATACTCTTCCTTTTTCAATATTATTGAAGCATTTATCAGGGTTATTGTCTCATGAGCGGATACATATTT
GAATGTATTTAGAAAAATAAACAAATAGGGGTTCCGCGCACATTTCCCCGAAAAGTGCCACCTGACGTC
